>Addgene plasmid #166764 | Venus-7aa-Cb5-pEGFP-C1 | addgene full sequence | sequence record 328853 | Addgene NGS Result
TACGGGGTCATTAGTTCATAGCCCATATATGGAGTTCCGCGTTACATAACTTACGGTAAATGGCCCGCCT
GGCTGACCGCCCAACGACCCCCGCCCATTGACGTCAATAATGACGTATGTTCCCATAGTAACGCCAATAG
GGACTTTCCATTGACGTCAATGGGTGGAGTATTTACGGTAAACTGCCCACTTGGCAGTACATCAAGTGTA
TCATATGCCAAGTACGCCCCCTATTGACGTCAATGACGGTAAATGGCCCGCCTGGCATTATGCCCAGTAC
ATGACCTTATGGGACTTTCCTACTTGGCAGTACATCTACGTATTAGTCATCGCTATTACCATGGTGATGC
GGTTTTGGCAGTACATCAATGGGCGTGGATAGCGGTTTGACTCACGGGGATTTCCAAGTCTCCACCCCAT
TGACGTCAATGGGAGTTTGTTTTGGCACCAAAATCAACGGGACTTTCCAAAATGTCGTAACAACTCCGCC
CCATTGACGCAAATGGGCGGTAGGCGTGTACGGTGGGAGGTCTATATAAGCAGAGCTGGTTTAGTGAACC
GTCAGATCCGCTAGCGCTACCGGTCGCCACCATGGTGAGCAAGGGCGAGGAGCTGTTCACCGGGGTGGTG
CCCATCCTGGTCGAGCTGGACGGCGACGTAAACGGCCACAAGTTCAGCGTGTCCGGCGAGGGCGAGGGCG
ATGCCACCTACGGCAAGCTGACCCTGAAGCTGATCTGCACCACCGGCAAGCTGCCCGTGCCCTGGCCCAC
CCTCGTGACCACCCTGGGCTACGGCCTGCAGTGCTTCGCCCGCTACCCCGACCACATGAAGCAGCACGAC
TTCTTCAAGTCCGCCATGCCCGAAGGCTACGTCCAGGAGCGCACCATCTTCTTCAAGGACGACGGCAACT
ACAAGACCCGCGCCGAGGTGAAGTTCGAGGGCGACACCCTGGTGAACCGCATCGAGCTGAAGGGCATCGA
CTTCAAGGAGGACGGCAACATCCTGGGGCACAAGCTGGAGTACAACTACAACAGCCACAACGTCTATATC
ACCGCCGACAAGCAGAAGAACGGCATCAAGGCCAACTTCAAGATCCGCCACAACATCGAGGACGGCGGCG
TGCAGCTCGCCGACCACTACCAGCAGAACACCCCCATCGGCGACGGCCCCGTGCTGCTGCCCGACAACCA
CTACCTGAGCTACCAGTCCGCCCTGAGCAAAGACCCCAACGAGAAGCGCGATCACATGGTCCTGCTGGAA
CGCGTGACCGCCGCCGGGATCACTCTCGGCATGGACGAGCTGTACAAGTCCGGACTCAGATCTGGTAAGA
TCACTACCGTTGAATCGAACTCTAGTTGGTGGACTAACTGGGTTATCCCTGCGATCTCTGCTCTGGTTGT
AGCGCTGATGTACCGTCTGTACATGGCTGAAGATTAATGAGAATTGCTCTAGATAACTGATCATAATCAG
CCATACCACATTTGTAGAGGTTTTACTTGCTTTAAAAAACCTCCCACACCTCCCCCTGAACCTGAAACAT
AAAATGAATGCAATTGTTGTTGTTAACTTGTTTATTGCAGCTTATAATGGTTACAAATAAAGCAATAGCA
TCACAAATTTCACAAATAAAGCATTTTTTTCACTGCATTCTAGTTGTGGTTTGTCCAAACTCATCAATGT
ATCTTAACGCGTAAATTGTAAGCGTTAATATTTTGTTAAAATTCGCGTTAAATTTTTGTTAAATCAGCTC
ATTTTTTAACCAATAGGCCGAAATCGGCAAAATCCCTTATAAATCAAAAGAATAGACCGAGATAGGGT
[37 nt withheld, positions 1819-1855]
AAAGAACGTGGACTCCAACGTCAAAGG
[49 nt withheld, positions 1883-1931]
T
[91 nt withheld, positions 1933-2023]
G
[124 nt withheld, positions 2025-2148]
CAGGTGGCACTTTTCGGGGAAATGTGCGCGGAACCCCTATTTGTTTATTTTTCTAAATACATTCAAATAT
GTATCCGCTCATGAGACAATAACCCTGATAAATGCTTCAATAATATTGAAAAAGGAAGAGTCCTGAGGCG
GAAAGAACCAGCTGTGGAATGTGTGTCAGTTAGGGTGTGGAAAGTCCCCAGGCTCCCCAGCAGGCAGAAG
TATGCAAAGCATGCATCTCAATTAGTCAGCAACCAGGTGTGGAAAGTCCCCAGGCTCCCCAGCAGGCAGA
AGTATGCAAAGCATGCATCTCAATTAGTCAGCAACCATAGTCCCGCCCCTAACTCCGCCCATCCCGCCCC
TAACTCCGCCCAGTTCCGCCCATTCTCCGCCCCATGGCTGACTAATTTTTTTTATTTATGCAGAGGCCGA
GGCCGCCTCGGCCTCTGAGCTATTCCAGAAGTAGTGAGGAGGCTTTTTTGGAGGCCTAGGCTTTTGCAAA
GATCGATCAAGAGACAGGATGAGGATCGTTTCGCATGATTGAACAAGATGGATTGCACGCAGGTTCTCCG
GCCGCTTGGGTGGAGAGGCTATTCGGCTATGACTGGGCACAACAGACAATCGGCTGCTCTGATGCCGCCG
TGTTCCGGCTGTCAGCGCAGGGGCGCCCGGTTCTTTTTGTCAAGACCGACCTGTCCGGTGCCCTGAATGA
ACTGCAAGACGAGGCAGCGCGGCTATCGTGGCTGGCCACGACGGGCGTTCCTTGCGCAGCTGTGCTCGAC
GTTGTCACTGAAGCGGGAAGGGACTGGCTGCTATTGGGCGAAGTGCCGGGGCAGGATCTCCTGTCATCTC
ACCTTGCTCCTGCCGAGAAAGTATCCATCATGGCTGATGCAATGCGGCGGCTGCATACGCTTGATCCGGC
TACCTGCCCATTCGACCACCAAGCGAAACATCGCATCGAGCGAGCACGTACTCGGATGGAAGCCGGTCTT
GTCGATCAGGATGATCTGGACGAAGAGCATCAGGGGCTCGCGCCAGCCGAACTGTTCGCCAGGCTCAAGG
CGAGCATGCCCGACGGCGAGGATCTCGTCGTGACCCATGGCGATGCCTGCTTGCCGAATATCATGGTGGA
AAATGGCCGCTTTTCTGGATTCATCGACTGTGGCCGGCTGGGTGTGGCGGACCGCTATCAGGACATAGCG
TTGGCTACCCGTGATATTGCTGAAGAGCTTGGCGGCGAATGGGCTGACCGCTTCCTCGTGCTTTACGGTA
TCGCCGCTCCCGATTCGCAGCGCATCGCCTTCTATCGCCTTCTTGACGAGTTCTTCTGAGCGGGACTCTG
GGGTTCGAAATGACCGACCAAGCGACGCCCAACCTGCCATCACGAGATTTCGATTCCACCGCCGCCTTCT
ATGAAAGGTTGGGCTTCGGAATCGTTTTCCGGGACGCCGGCTGGATGATCCTCCAGCGCGGGGATCTCAT
GCTGGAGTTCTTCGCCCACCCTAGGGGGAGGCTAACTGAAACACGGAAGGAGACAATACCGGAAGGAACC
CGCGCTATGACGGCAATAAAAAGACAGAATAAAACGCACGGTGTTGGGTCGTTTGTTCATAAACGCGGGG
TTCGGTCCCAGGGCTGGCACTCTGTCGATACCCCACCGAGACCCCATTGGGGCCAATACGCCCGCGTTTC
TTCCTTTTCCCCACCCCACCCCCCAAGTTCGGGTGAAGGCCCAGGGCTCGCAGCCAACGTCGGGGCGGCA
GGCCCTGCCATAGCCTCAGGTTACTCATATATACTTTAGATTGATTTAAAACTTCATTTTTAATTTAAAA
GGATCTAGGTGAAGATCCTTTTTGATAATCTCATGACCAAAATCCCTTAACGTGAGTTTTCGTTCCACTG
AGCGTCAGACCCCGTAGAAAAGATCAAAGGATCTTCTTGAGATCCTTTTTTTCTGCGCGTAATCTGCTGC
TTGCAAACAAAAAAACCACCGCTACCAGCGGTGGTTTGTTTGCCGGATCAAGAGCTACCAACTCTTTTTC
CGAAGGTAACTGGCTTCAGCAGAGCGCAGATACCAAATACTGTTCTTCTAGTGTAGCCGTAGTTAGGCCA
CCACTTCAAGAACTCTGTAGCACCGCCTACATACCTCGCTCTGCTAATCCTGTTACCAGTGGCTGCTGCC
AGTGGCGATAAGTCGTGTCTTACCGGGTTGGACTCAAGACGATAGTTACCGGATAAGGCGCAGCGGTCGG
GCTGAACGGGGGGTTCGTGCACACAGCCCAGCTTGGAGCGAACGACCTACACCGAACTGAGATACCTACA
GCGTGAGCTATGAGAAAGCGCCACGCTTCCCGAAGGGAGAAAGGCGGACAGGTATCCGGTAAGCGGCAGG
GTCGGAACAGGAGAGCGCACGAGGGAGCTTCCAGGGGGAAACGCCTGGTATCTTTATAGTCCTGTCGGGT
TTCGCCACCTCTGACTTGAGCGTCGATTTTTGTGATGCTCGTCAGGGGGGCGGAGCCTATGGAAAAACGC
CAGCAACGCGGCCTTTTTACGGTTCCTGGCCTTTTGCTGGCCTTTTGCTCACATGTTCTTTCCTGCGTTA
TCCCCTGATTCTGTGGATAACCGTATTACCGCCATGCATTAGTTATTAATAGTAATCAAT
Features (pLannotate 1.2.2; 15 found; start..end, strand, type, name):
     40..343     +  enhancer       CMV enhancer: human cytomegalovirus immediate early enhancer
    344..547     +  promoter       CMV promoter: human cytomegalovirus (CMV) immediate early promoter
    592..1308    +  CDS            Venus: Venus is a basic (constitutively fluorescent) yellow fluorescent protein published in 2002, derived from Aequorea victoria. It is reported to be a rapidly-maturing weak dimer with moderate acid sensitivity.
   1330..1434    +  CDS            Cyb5a (fragment): CYB5_RAT - Also known as Cyb5. Experimental evidence at protein level: Swiss-Prot protein existence level 1. Cytochrome b5 is a membrane-bound hemoprotein functioning as an electron carrier for several membrane-bound oxygenases. It is also involved in several steps of the sterol biosynthesis pathway, particularly in the C-6 double bond introduction during the C-6 desaturation. From Rattus norvegicus (Rat).
   1458..1542    +  CDS            large T antigen (fragment): large T antigen from SV40 (simian virus 40)
   1565..1686    +  polyA_signal   SV40 poly(A) signal: SV40 polyadenylation signal
   1720..2148    -  rep_origin     f1 ori (sequence partly withheld): f1 bacteriophage origin of replication; arrow indicates direction of (+) strand synthesis
   2175..2279    +  promoter       AmpR promoter: bla
   2281..2638    +  promoter       SV40 promoter: SV40 enhancer and early promoter
   2673..3467    +  CDS            NeoR/KanR: aminoglycoside phosphotransferase from Tn5; aph(3')-II (or nptII); confers resistance to neomycin, kanamycin, and G418 (Geneticin®)
   3488..3640    +  CDS            ble (fragment): BLE_KLEPN - Experimental evidence at protein level: Swiss-Prot protein existence level 1. Binding protein with a strong affinity to the bleomycin family of antibiotics. Binds to CL990; an antimitotic-antibiotic compound. From Klebsiella pneumoniae.
   3699..3746    +  polyA_signal   HSV TK poly(A) signal: herpes simplex virus thymidine kinase polyadenylation signal (Cole and Stacy, 1985)
   3837..3853    -  polyA_signal   bGH poly(A) signal (fragment): bovine growth hormone polyadenylation signal
   4075..4663    +  rep_origin     ori: high-copy-number ColE1/pMB1/pBR322/pUC origin of replication
   4778..4798    +  enhancer       CMV enhancer (fragment): human cytomegalovirus immediate early enhancer
