[The description below was written by a language model from this plasmid's Addgene catalogue record and pLannotate feature annotations shown in this document.]
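Description:
Venus-7aa-Cb5-pEGFP-C1 is a mammalian expression plasmid of about 4.8 kb built on the pEGFP-C1 backbone, in which the fluorescent protein position is occupied by Venus, a rapidly maturing yellow variant derived from Aequorea victoria GFP. It replicates at high copy in E. coli from a ColE1/pUC-type origin and also carries an f1 phage origin. A single NeoR/KanR (Tn5 aminoglycoside phosphotransferase) gene serves both hosts. A bacterial bla-type promoter drives it for kanamycin selection, and the SV40 enhancer/early promoter drives it for G418 selection of transfected mammalian cells, with an HSV TK polyadenylation signal downstream. The short ble, large T antigen and bGH poly(A) fragments in the automated annotation are most likely residual backbone sequence or partial matches rather than functional elements.

The expression cassette uses the human CMV immediate early enhancer and promoter to drive Venus, followed by a seven-amino-acid flexible linker and a short C-terminal fragment of rat cytochrome b5 (Cyb5a). It ends with the SV40 polyadenylation signal. Only the tail anchor of cytochrome b5 is included, not the haem-binding domain. This hydrophobic C-terminal segment inserts into the endoplasmic reticulum membrane, so Venus is tethered at the ER surface and faces the cytosol. The restriction sites used for cloning are not recorded.

According to the depositor, the construct serves as a collisional control in FLIM-FRET experiments. It provides an ER-membrane-localised Venus acceptor with no specific binding partner, so FRET caused by random proximity in the membrane can be distinguished from genuine protein–protein interaction.
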