Addgene plasmid #166764: Venus-7aa-Cb5-pEGFP-C1
Purpose: To target Venus to the Endoplasmic Reticulum. Cb5 tail anchor inserts into the membrane and Venus faces the cytosol. This serves as a collisional control in FLIM-FRET experiments.
Depositing lab: David Andrews.
Backbone
  Vector backbone: pEGFP-C1
  Vector type: Mammalian Expression
  Selectable markers: Neomycin (select with G418)
Growth in bacteria
  Bacterial resistance: Kanamycin, 50 μg/mL
  Growth temperature: 37°C
  Growth strain: DH5alpha
  Copy number: High Copy
Gene/Insert
  Gene/Insert name: Cb5 tail anchor (alt name: Venus-Cb5, V-Cb5)
  Species: R. norvegicus (rat)
  Entrez Gene: Cyb5a (a.k.a. Cyb5)
  Promoter: CMV
  Tag / fusion protein: Venus (N terminal on backbone)
  Cloning method: Restriction Enzyme; 5′ cloning site Unknown (unknown if destroyed); 3′ cloning site Unknown (unknown if destroyed)
  Sequencing primers: 5′ TGACGCAAATGGGCGGTAGG; 3′ TCGCCCTTTGACGTTGGAGTCCAC
Resource information
  A portion of this plasmid was derived from a plasmid made by: See gene entry for "cytochrome b5 [Rattus norvegicus]", See NCBI Reference Sequence: NP_071581.1. Here we have used only the C-terminal tail anchor sequence.
Terms and licenses: Academic/Nonprofit Terms; Industry Terms: Not Available to Industry
Depositor comments: "KITTVESNSSWWTNWVIPAISALVVALMYRLYMAED" amino acid targeting sequence, which we refer to as "Cb5", for endoplasmic reticulum targeting. "7aa" indicates the 7 amino acid flexible linker region between Venus and the Cb5 targeting signal.
How to cite: Venus-7aa-Cb5-pEGFP-C1 was a gift from David Andrews (Addgene plasmid # 166764 ; http://n2t.net/addgene:166764 ; RRID:Addgene_166764)
