>Addgene plasmid #166764 | Venus-7aa-Cb5-pEGFP-C1 | depositor partial sequence | sequence record 323712 | Cb5 tail anchor
ATCACTACCGTTGAATCGAACTCTAGTTGGTGGACTAACTGGGTTATCCCTGCGATCTCTGCTCTGGTTG
TAGCGCTGATGTACCGTCTGTACATGGCTGAAGAT
